>Addgene plasmid #114892 | PEPR1 nD2_pECIA14 | addgene full sequence | sequence record 275974 | Addgene NGS Result
GTAAAACGACGGCCAGTGAATTAATTCGTTGCAGGACAGGATGTGGTGCCCGATGTGACTAGCTCTTTGC
TGCAGGCCGTCCTATCCTCTGGTTCCGATAAGAGACCCAGAACTCCGGCCCCCCACCGCCCACCGCCACC
CCCATACATATGTGGTACGCAAGTAAGAGTGCCTGCGCATGCCCCATGTGCCCCACCAAGAGCTTTGCAT
CCCATACAAGTCCCCAAAGTGGAGAACCGAACCAATTCTTCGCGGGCAGAACAAAAGCTTCTGCACACGT
CTCCACTCGAATTTGGAGCCGGCCGGCGTGTGCAAAAGAGGTGAATCGAACGAAAGACCCGTGTGTAAAG
CCGCGTTTCCAAAATGTATAAAACCGAGAGCATCTGGCCAATGTGCATCAGTTGTGGTCAGCAGCAAAAT
CAAGTGAATCATCTCAGTGCAACTAAAGGGGGGATCCGATCTCAATATGAAGTTATGCATATTACTGGCC
GTCGTGGCCTTTGTTGGCCTCTCGCTCGGGTCTTGTTTAAACTCAGATGGGCTAACTCTACTCTCTCTTC
TGAAGCATTTGGATAGAGTACCACCACAAGTTACTTCGACATGGAAAATAAACGCATCTGAAGCAACTCC
ATGTAACTGGTTCGGTATCACTTGTGACGATTCTAAGAATGTTGCGTCTCTCAACTTCACTCGTTCTAGG
GTTTCAGGTCAATTGGGTCCGGAAATTGGGGAGCTCAAAAGCTTGCAGATTTTGGATCTGAGTACTAACA
ATTTCTCCGGGACTATACCTTCCACTTTAGGAAACTGTACCAAACTCGCTACTCTAGATTTGTCTGAAAA
TGGATTCTCTGATAAGATCCCAGATACTCTCGATAGCTTGAAGAGGTTGGAGGTGCTTTATCTTTACATA
AACTTCCTCACTGGTGAGTTACCTGAATCCTTGTTTCGAATTCCGAAGCTGCAGGTTTTATATCTTGACT
ATAACAATCTCACCGGTCCGATTCCTCAAAGTATTGGTGATGCTAAGGAGCTTGTGGAGCTGAGTATGTA
TGCGAATCAGTTCTCTGGTAACATCCCTGAGTCGATTGGGAATAGCAGTAGTCTGCAGATTCTTTATTTG
CACAGGAACAAGTTAGTTGGTTCATTACCTGAAAGTCTCAATCTTTTGGGGAATCTCACTACTCTGTTTG
TTGGTAACAACAGTCTACAAGGGCCGGTTCGTTTCGGATCACCTAATTGCAAGAATTTGTTGACTTTAGA
TTTGTCATACAATGAATTCGAAGGCGGTGTTCCACCTGCATTGGGAAATTGCAGTAGCCTTGACGCTTTA
GTCATTGTGAGTGGTAACTTGTCAGGTACAATCCCTTCCTCATTGGGTATGTTGAAGAATCTCACAATTC
TTAACCTTTCCGAGAATCGTCTCTCTGGGAGTATCCCCGCAGAGCTCGGGAACTGCAGTAGCTTGAACTT
GTTGAAGCTGAACGATAACCAGCTTGTAGGCGGAATACCGAGTGCATTAGGTAAGCTGAGGAAGCTAGAA
AGTCTGGAGCTTTTCGAAAACCGGTTTTCGGGTGAGATTCCTATTGAGATATGGAAGAGTCAGAGTCTTA
CGCAGTTGCTAGTTTATCAAAACAATCTCACTGGTGAACTACCTGTGGAAATGACTGAGATGAAGAAGCT
AAAGATCGCTACGCTGTTCAACAACAGCTTTTATGGAGCGATACCACCGGGTTTAGGTGTGAACAGCAGC
TTAGAAGAGGTTGACTTTATTGGTAACAAACTTACAGGAGAGATACCGCCAAATCTATGCCATGGAAGGA
AGTTGAGAATACTCAACTTGGGTTCTAATCTGCTTCATGGTACAATACCAGCTTCTATTGGTCACTGTAA
GACCATCAGGAGATTCATCCTTAGAGAAAATAACCTTTCAGGTCTTCTTCCTGAGTTTTCTCAGGATCAT
AGTCTTTCTTTTCTTGATTTCAATAGCAACAACTTCGAAGGACCAATCCCGGGCAGCCTCGGAAGCTGTA
AGAATCTCTCGAGTATTAACCTATCTCGAAACAGATTCACGGGGCAGATACCTCCACAACTTGGGAATCT
ACAAAACCTTGGTTACATGAATCTTTCTCGTAATCTTCTTGAAGGGTCTCTACCAGCTCAGCTATCTAAC
TGTGTGAGTTTAGAGCGTTTTGATGTTGGCTTCAACTCATTAAACGGTTCAGTTCCTTCAAACTTTAGTA
ACTGGAAAGGCTTGACGACTTTAGTTCTCAGCGAGAACCGGTTTTCAGGAGGTATTCCACAGTTCTTGCC
TGAGCTTAAGAAGCTGTCAACTCTGCAGATTGCTAGAAATGCTTTTGGTGGTGAGATTCCTTCGTCGATT
GGGTTGATAGAGGATCTGATCTATGACTTGGACCTTAGTGGAAACGGATTGACAGGTGAAATTCCAGCCA
AGTTGGGAGATCTCATCAAGTTAACAAGACTCAACATATCTAACAACAATTTGACAGGATCTTTATCGGT
TCTCAAAGGTCTTACCTCATTGCTACATGTTGATGTCTCCAACAATCAGTTCACAGGTCCAATACCAGAT
AACTTGGAGGGTCAGTTGTTATCTGAGCCGTCGTCGTTTTCAGGAAATCCAAACCTCTGCATTCCACATT
CCTTCTCTGCTAGCAACAATAGCCGCAGCGCGTTAAAGTACTGTAAAGATCAATCTAAAAGCAGGAAGAG
TGGCCTTAGCCTGGAGGTGCTGTTCCAGGGACCAAGCGGCAATCCCGGCGGCGATCTGGCCCCCCAGATG
CTGCGCGAGCTGCAGGAGACCAATGCCGCCCTGCAGGACGTGCGCGAGCTGCTGCGCCACCGCGTGAAGG
AGATCACCTTCCTGAAGAACACCGTGATGGAGTGCGACGCCTGCGGCATGCAGCCCTCTAGAGGCTCCGG
CTCCATCATCCCAGTTGAGGAGGAGAACCCGGACTTCTGGAACCGCGAGGCAGCCGAGGCCCTGGGTGCC
GCCAAGAAGCTGCAGCCTGCACAGACAGCCGCCAAGAACCTCATCATCTTCCTGGGCGATGGGATGGGGG
TGTCTACGGTGACAGCTGCCAGGATCCTAAAAGGGCAGAAGAAGGACAAACTGGGGCCTGAGATACCCCT
GGCCATGGACCGCTTCCCATATGTGGCTCTGTCCAAGACATACAATGTAGACAAACATGTGCCAGACAGT
GGAGCCACAGCCACGGCCTACCTGTGCGGGGTCAAGGGCAACTTCCAGACCATTGGCTTGAGTGCAGCCG
CCCGCTTTAACCAGTGCAACACGACACGCGGCAACGAGGTCATCTCCGTGATGAATCGGGCCAAGAAAGC
AGGGAAGTCAGTGGGAGTGGTAACCACCACACGAGTGCAGCACGCCTCGCCAGCCGGCACCTACGCCCAC
ACGGTGAACCGCAACTGGTACTCGGACGCCGACGTGCCTGCCTCGGCCCGCCAGGAGGGGTGCCAGGACA
TCGCTACGCAGCTCATCTCCAACATGGACATTGACGTGATCCTAGGTGGAGGCCGAAAGTACATGTTTCG
CATGGGAACCCCAGACCCTGAGTACCCAGATGACTACAGCCAAGGTGGGACCAGGCTGGACGGGAAGAAT
CTGGTGCAGGAATGGCTGGCGAAGCGCCAGGGTGCCCGGTATGTGTGGAACCGCACTGAGCTCATGCAGG
CTTCCCTGGACCCGTCTGTGACCCATCTCATGGGTCTCTTTGAGCCTGGAGACATGAAATACGAGATCCA
CCGAGACTCCACACTGGACCCCTCCCTGATGGAGATGACAGAGGCTGCCCTGCGCCTGCTGAGCAGGAAC
CCCCGCGGCTTCTTCCTCTTCGTGGAGGGTGGTCGCATCGACCATGGTCATCATGAAAGCAGGGCTTACC
GGGCACTGACTGAGACGATCATGTTCGACGACGCCATTGAGAGGGCGGGCCAGCTCACCAGCGAGGAGGA
CACGCTGAGCCTCGTCACTGCCGACCACTCCCACGTCTTCTCCTTCGGAGGCTACCCCCTGCGAGGGAGC
TCCATCTTCGGGCTGGCCCCTGGCAAGGCCCGGGACAGGAAGGCCTACACGGTCCTCCTATACGGAAACG
GTCCAGGCTATGTGCTCAAGGACGGCGCCCGGCCGGATGTTACCGAGAGCGAGAGCGGGAGCCCCGAGTA
TCGGCAGCAGTCAGCAGTGCCCCTGGACGAAGAGACCCACGCAGGCGAGGACGTGGCGGTGTTCGCGCGC
GGCCCGCAGGCGCACCTGGTTCACGGCGTGCAGGAGCAGACCTTCATAGCGCACGTCATGGCCTTCGCCG
CCTGCCTGGAGCCCTACACCGCCTGCGACCTGGCGCCCCCCGCCGGCACCACCGACGCCGCGCACCCGGG
TTCTAGAGGAAGCACCTCCGGCGATAACGATTACAAGGATGATGATGATAAGGCCAGCGGCACCGGTCAT
CATCACCATCACCATTGAGTTTAAACCCGCTGATCAGCCTCGACTGTGCCTTCTAAGGCCTGAGCTCGCT
GATCAGCCTCGATCGAGGATCCAGACATGATAAGATACATTGATGAGTTTGGACAAACCACAACTAGAAT
GCAGTGAAAAAAATGCTTTATTTGTGAAATTTGTGATGCTATTGCTTTATTTGTAACCATTATAAGCTGC
AATAAACAAGTTAACAACAACAATTGCATTCATTTTATGTTTCAGGTTCAGGGGGAGGTGTGGGAGGTTT
TTTAAAGCAAGTAAAACCTCTACAAATGTGGTATGGCTGATTATGATCAGTCGACCTGCAGGCATGCAAG
CTTGGCGTAATCATGGTCATAGCTGTTTCCTGTGTGAAATTGTTATCCGCTCACAATTCCACACAACATA
CGAGCCGGAAGCATAAAGTGTAAAGCCTGGGGTGCCTAATGAGTGAGCTAACTCACATTAATTGCGTTGC
GCTCACTGCCCGCTTTCCAGTCGGGAAACCTGTCGTGCCAGCTGCATTAATGAATCGGCCAACGCGCGGG
GAGAGGCGGTTTGCGTATTGGGCGCTCTTCCGCTTCCTCGCTCACTGACTCGCTGCGCTCGGTCGTTCGG
CTGCGGCGAGCGGTATCAGCTCACTCAAAGGCGGTAATACGGTTATCCACAGAATCAGGGGATAACGCAG
GAAAGAACATGTGAGCAAAAGGCCAGCAAAAGGCCAGGAACCGTAAAAAGGCCGCGTTGCTGGCGTTTTT
CCATAGGCTCCGCCCCCCTGACGAGCATCACAAAAATCGACGCTCAAGTCAGAGGTGGCGAAACCCGACA
GGACTATAAAGATACCAGGCGTTTCCCCCTGGAAGCTCCCTCGTGCGCTCTCCTGTTCCGACCCTGCCGC
TTACCGGATACCTGTCCGCCTTTCTCCCTTCGGGAAGCGTGGCGCTTTCTCATAGCTCACGCTGTAGGTA
TCTCAGTTCGGTGTAGGTCGTTCGCTCCAAGCTGGGCTGTGTGCACGAACCCCCCGTTCAGCCCGACCGC
TGCGCCTTATCCGGTAACTATCGTCTTGAGTCCAACCCGGTAAGACACGACTTATCGCCACTGGCAGCAG
CCACTGGTAACAGGATTAGCAGAGCGAGGTATGTAGGCGGTGCTACAGAGTTCTTGAAGTGGTGGCCTAA
CTACGGCTACACTAGAAGAACAGTATTTGGTATCTGCGCTCTGCTGAAGCCAGTTACCTTCGGAAAAAGA
GTTGGTAGCTCTTGATCCGGCAAACAAACCACCGCTGGTAGCGGTGGTTTTTTTGTTTGCAAGCAGCAGA
TTACGCGCAGAAAAAAAGGATCTCAAGAAGATCCTTTGATCTTTTCTACGGGGTCTGACGCTCAGTGGAA
CGAAAACTCACGTTAAGGGATTTTGGTCATGAGATTATCAAAAAGGATCTTCACCTAGATCCTTTTAAAT
TAAAAATGAAGTTTTAAATCAATCTAAAGTATATATGAGTAAACTTGGTCTGACAGTTACCAATGCTTAA
TCAGTGAGGCACCTATCTCAGCGATCTGTCTATTTCGTTCATCCATAGTTGCCTGACTCCCCGTCGTGTA
GATAACTACGATACGGGAGGGCTTACCATCTGGCCCCAGTGCTGCAATGATACCGCGAGACCCACGCTCA
CCGGCTCCAGATTTATCAGCAATAAACCAGCCAGCCGGAAGGGCCGAGCGCAGAAGTGGTCCTGCAACTT
TATCCGCCTCCATCCAGTCTATTAATTGTTGCCGGGAAGCTAGAGTAAGTAGTTCGCCAGTTAATAGTTT
GCGCAACGTTGTTGCCATTGCTACAGGCATCGTGGTGTCACGCTCGTCGTTTGGTATGGCTTCATTCAGC
TCCGGTTCCCAACGATCAAGGCGAGTTACATGATCCCCCATGTTGTGCAAAAAAGCGGTTAGCTCCTTCG
GTCCTCCGATCGTTGTCAGAAGTAAGTTGGCCGCAGTGTTATCACTCATGGTTATGGCAGCACTGCATAA
TTCTCTTACTGTCATGCCATCCGTAAGATGCTTTTCTGTGACTGGTGAGTACTCAACCAAGTCATTCTGA
GAATAGTGTATGCGGCGACCGAGTTGCTCTTGCCCGGCGTCAATACGGGATAATACCGCGCCACATAGCA
GAACTTTAAAAGTGCTCATCATTGGAAAACGTTCTTCGGGGCGAAAACTCTCAAGGATCTTACCGCTGTT
GAGATCCAGTTCGATGTAACCCACTCGTGCACCCAACTGATCTTCAGCATCTTTTACTTTCACCAGCGTT
TCTGGGTGAGCAAAAACAGGAAGGCAAAATGCCGCAAAAAAGGGAATAAGGGCGACACGGAAATGTTGAA
TACTCATACTCTTCCTTTTTCAATATTATTGAAGCATTTATCAGGGTTATTGTCTCATGAGCGGATACAT
ATTTGAATGTATTTAGAAAAATAAACAAATAGGGGTTCCGCGCACATTTCCCCGAAAAGTGCCACCTGAC
GTCTAAGAAACCATTATTATCATGACATTAACCTATAAAAATAGGCGTATCACGAGGCCCTTTCGTCTCG
CGCGTTTCGGTGATGACGGTGAAAACCTCTGACACATGCAGCTCCCGGAGACGGTCACAGCTTGTCTGTA
AGCGGATGCCGGGAGCAGACAAGCCCGTCAGGGCGCGTCAGCGGGTGTTGGCGGGTGTCGGGGCTGGCTT
AACTATGCGGCATCAGAGCAGATTGTACTGAGAGTGCACCATATGCGGTGTGAAATACCGCACAGATGCG
TAAGGAGAAAATACCGCATCAGGCGCCATTCGCCATTCAGGCTGCGCAACTGTTGGGAAGGGCGATCGGT
GCGGGCCTCTTCGCTATTACGCCAGCTGGCGAAAGGGGGATGTGCTGCAAGGCGATTAAGTTGGGTAACG
CCAGGGTTTTCCCAGTCACGACGTT
Features (pLannotate 1.2.2; 19 found; start..end, strand, type, name):
     23..449     +  promoter       MT promoter: Drosophila metallothionein promoter
    467..520     +  sig_peptide    BiP signal sequence: Drosophila BiP signal sequence
    521..2740    +  CDS            PEPR1 (fragment): PEPR1_ARATH - Experimental evidence at protein level: Swiss-Prot protein existence level 1. Acts as a receptor for PEP defense peptides. Unlike typical immune receptors, senses an endogenous elicitor that potentiates pathogen-associated molecular pattern (PAMP)-inducible plant responses. Involved in PAMP-triggered immunity (PTI) signaling. Interacts with and phosphorylates the kinase BIK1, a central rate-limiting kinase in PTI signaling (PubMed:23431184). From Arabidopsis thaliana (Mouse-ear cress).
   2735..2941    +  CDS            COMP (fragment): COMP_HUMAN - Experimental evidence at protein level: Swiss-Prot protein existence level 1. May play a role in the structural integrity of cartilage via its interaction with other extracellular matrix proteins such as the collagens and fibronectin. Can mediate the interaction of chondrocytes with the cartilage extracellular matrix through interaction with cell surface integrin receptors. Could play a role in the pathogenesis of osteoarthritis. Potent suppressor of apoptosis in both primary chondrocytes and transformed cells. Suppresses apoptosis by blocking the activation of caspase-3 and by in
   2944..4396    +  CDS            SEAP (fragment): secreted alkaline phosphatase from human placenta The natural enzyme has a C-terminal transmembrane sequence that is replaced by a GPI anchor.
   4433..4462    +  CDS            2xFLAG (fragment): two tandem FLAG® epitope tags
   4568..4702    -  polyA_signal   SV40 poly(A) signal: SV40 polyadenylation signal
   4725..4809    -  CDS            large T antigen (fragment): large T antigen from SV40 (simian virus 40)
   4809..4833    +  misc_feature   MCS (fragment): pUC18/19 multiple cloning site
   4870..4886    -  protein_bind   lac operator: The lac repressor binds to the lac operator to inhibit transcription in E. coli. This inhibition can be relieved by adding lactose or isopropyl-β-D-thiogalactopyranoside (IPTG). lac repressor encoded by lacI
   4894..4924    -  promoter       lac promoter: promoter for the E. coli lac operon
   4939..4960    -  protein_bind   CAP binding site: CAP binding activates transcription in the presence of cAMP. E. coli catabolite activator protein
   4973..5065    -  CDS            lacI (fragment): lac repressor; lacI; The lac repressor binds to the lac operator to inhibit transcription in E. coli. This inhibition can be relieved by adding lactose or isopropyl-β-D-thiogalactopyranoside (IPTG).
   5248..5836    -  rep_origin     ori: high-copy-number ColE1/pMB1/pBR322/pUC origin of replication
   6007..6867    -  CDS            AmpR: β-lactamase; bla; confers resistance to ampicillin, carbenicillin, and related antibiotics
   6868..6972    -  promoter       AmpR promoter: bla
   7067..7102    +  CDS            rop (fragment): Rop protein, which maintains plasmids at low copy number; rop
   7204..7303    +  misc_feature   bom (fragment): basis of mobility region from pBR322
   7309..21      -  CDS            lacZα (fragment) (across the origin): LacZα fragment of β-galactosidase; lacZ fragment
