[The description below was written by a language model from this plasmid's Addgene catalogue record and pLannotate feature annotations shown in this document.]
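Description:
PEPR1 nD2_pECIA14 is an insect-cell expression plasmid built on the pECIA14 backbone for secreted production of a plant receptor ectodomain in Drosophila cell culture. In E. coli it is maintained as a high-copy plasmid through a ColE1/pUC-type origin and selected with ampicillin via the β-lactamase gene. The remaining bacterial annotations (lac promoter/operator, and fragments of lacZα, lacI, rop and bom) are backbone remnants with no evident role in the design.

The expression cassette is driven by the Drosophila metallothionein promoter, which is induced by adding copper sulfate. A Drosophila BiP signal sequence directs the product into the secretory pathway. It is followed by the extracellular leucine-rich repeat domain of Arabidopsis thaliana PEPR1 (AT1G73080), the receptor kinase that senses endogenous PEP defense peptides. This ectodomain is fused at its C-terminus to the coiled-coil helix of cartilage oligomeric matrix protein, which assembles the fusion into pentamers. The depositor describes this helix as rat COMP, whereas the automated annotation matched it to the human protein. Next come human placental alkaline phosphatase, a FLAG epitope and, according to the depositor, a hexahistidine tag that the feature table does not annotate separately. An SV40 polyadenylation signal lies downstream of the cassette, although it is annotated on the opposite strand.

The plasmid is the "prey" in an extracellular interaction assay and is meant to be paired with the corresponding bait vector, PEPR1 nD2_pECIA2. Pentamerization raises avidity so that weak ectodomain interactions can be captured, and the alkaline phosphatase provides an enzymatic readout of prey binding. It belongs to a collection used to map interactions among the extracellular domains of Arabidopsis leucine-rich repeat receptor kinases.
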