Addgene plasmid #114892: PEPR1 nD2_pECIA14
Purpose: Prey vector PEPR1 nD2_pECIA14 should be used with bait vector PEPR1 nD2_pECIA2.
Depositing lab: Youssef Belkhadir. Depositing organization: Gregor Mendel Institute of Molecular Plant Biology. Publication: An extracellular network of Arabidopsis leucine-rich repeat receptor kinases. Smakowska-Luzan E, Mott GA, Parys K, Stegmann M, Howton TC, Layeghifard M, Neuhold J, Lehner A, Kong J, Grunwald K, Weinberger N, Satbhai SB, Mayer D, Busch W, Madalinski M, Stolt-Bergner P, Provart NJ, Mukhtar MS, Zipfel C, Desveaux D, Guttman DS, Belkhadir Y. Nature. 2018 Jan 18;553(7688):342-346. doi: 10.1038/nature25184. Epub 2018 Jan 10. PubMed 29320478.
Backbone
  Vector backbone: pECIA14
  Backbone manufacturer: Chris Garcia (Addgene plasmid # 47051)
  Vector type: Insect Expression
Growth in bacteria
  Bacterial resistance: Ampicillin, 100 μg/mL
  Growth temperature: 37°C
  Growth strain: DH5alpha
  Copy number: High Copy
Gene/Insert
  Gene/Insert name: AT1G73080
  Species: A. thaliana (mustard weed)
  Entrez Gene: PEPR1 (a.k.a. AT1G73080, ATPEPR1, F3N23.28, F3N23_28, PEP1 RECEPTOR 1, PEP1 receptor 1)
  Promoter: Metallothionein (Copper-Inducible)
  Cloning method: Ligation Independent Cloning
Terms and licenses: Academic/Nonprofit Terms; Industry Terms: Not Available to Industry
Depositor comments: Plasmid for secreted expression in Drosophila cell culture by induction via CuSO4. Insert is an extracellular domain of indicated LRR-RK, C-terminally tagged with Pentameric rat COMP helix, Alkaline Phosphatase (human, placental), Flag, and hexahistidine tags. Insert Protein Sequence: SCLNSDGLTLLSLLKHLDRVPPQVTSTWKINASEATPCNWFGITCDDSKNVASLNFTRSRVSGQLGPEIGELKSLQILDLSTNNFSGTIPSTLGNCTKLATLDLSENGFSDKIPDTLDSLKRLEVLYLYINFLTGELPESLFRIPKLQVLYLDYNNLTGPIPQSIGDAKELVELSMYANQFSGNIPESIGNSSSLQILYLHRNKLVGSLPESLNLLGNLTTLFVGNNSLQGPVRFGSPNCKNLLTLDLSYNEFEGGVPPALGNCSSLDALVIVSGNLSGTIPSSLGMLKNLTILNLSENRLSGSIPAELGNCSSLNLLKLNDNQLVGGIPSALGKLRKLESLELFENRFSGEIPIEIWKSQSLTQLLVYQNNLTGELPVEMTEMKKLKIATLFNNSFYGAIPPGLGVNSSLEEVDFIGNKLTGEIPPNLCHGRKLRILNLGSNLLHGTIPASIGHCKTIRRFILRENNLSGLLPEFSQDHSLSFLDFNSNNFEGPIPGSLGSCKNLSSINLSRNRFTGQIPPQLGNLQNLGYMNLSRNLLEGSLPAQLSNCVSLERFDVGFNSLNGSVPSNFSNWKGLTTLVLSENRFSGGIPQFLPELKKLSTLQIARNAFGGEIPSSIGLIEDLIYDLDLSGNGLTGEIPAKLGDLIKLTRLNISNNNLTGSLSVLKGLTSLLHVDVSNNQFTGPIPDNLEGQLLSEPSSFSGNPNLCIPHSFSASNNSRSALKYCKDQSKSRKSGLS
How to cite: PEPR1 nD2_pECIA14 was a gift from Youssef Belkhadir (Addgene plasmid # 114892 ; http://n2t.net/addgene:114892 ; RRID:Addgene_114892)
